Addgene plasmid #97195: pcDNA3-CARMA2cl-HA
Purpose: Expresses CARMA2cl/CARD14 isoform 2 in mammalian cells
Depositing lab: Pasquale Vito. Depositing organization: Biogem SCARL, IRGS Instituto di ricerche genetiche Gaetano Salvatore. Publication: Alternative splicing of CARMA2/CARD14 transcripts generates protein variants with differential effect on NF-kappaB activation and endoplasmic reticulum stress-induced cell death. Scudiero I, Zotti T, Ferravante A, Vessichelli M, Vito P, Stilo R. J Cell Physiol. 2011 Dec;226(12):3121-31. doi: 10.1002/jcp.22667. PubMed 21302310.
Backbone
  Vector backbone: pcDNA3
  Backbone size w/o insert (bp): 5400
  Total vector size (bp): 6700
  Vector type: Mammalian Expression
  Selectable markers: Neomycin (select with G418)
Growth in bacteria
  Bacterial resistance: Ampicillin, 100 μg/mL
  Growth temperature: 37°C
  Growth strain: DH5alpha
  Copy number: High Copy
Gene/Insert
  Gene/Insert name: CARD14 isoform 2 (alt name: CARMA2cl)
  Species: H. sapiens (human)
  Insert size (bp): 1300
  Mutation: none
  GenBank ID: NM_052819
  Entrez Gene: CARD14 (a.k.a. BIMP2, CARMA2, PRP, PSORS2, PSS1)
  Promoter: CMV
  Tag / fusion protein: HA (N terminal on backbone)
  Cloning method: Restriction Enzyme; 5′ cloning site EcoRI (not destroyed); 3′ cloning site XhoI (not destroyed)
  Sequencing primers: 5′ CMV-F; 3′ BGH-rev
Terms and licenses: Academic/Nonprofit Terms; Industry Terms: Not Available to Industry
Depositor comments: Addgene NGS results found P363R within the CARD14 translation compared to NM_052819 (NP_438170.1)
How to cite: pcDNA3-CARMA2cl-HA was a gift from Pasquale Vito (Addgene plasmid # 97195 ; http://n2t.net/addgene:97195 ; RRID:Addgene_97195)
