[The description below was written by a language model from this plasmid's Addgene catalogue record and pLannotate feature annotations shown in this document.]
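Description:
pcDNA3-CARMA2cl-HA is a mammalian expression plasmid built on the pcDNA3 backbone that drives production of an HA-tagged form of human CARD14 isoform 2, also called CARMA2cl. It is maintained in E. coli through a high-copy ColE1/pUC-type origin and an ampicillin resistance (β-lactamase) gene, and also carries an f1 origin for single-stranded DNA production. For selection in mammalian cells, an SV40 early promoter drives a neomycin phosphotransferase gene followed by an SV40 polyadenylation signal, allowing G418 selection of stable transfectants.

The expression cassette consists of the human cytomegalovirus immediate-early enhancer and promoter, a T7 promoter that could support in vitro transcription, a short HA epitope sequence supplied by the backbone at the N terminus, and the roughly 1.3 kb CARD14 insert cloned between EcoRI and XhoI sites, both retained. Transcripts terminate at the bovine growth hormone polyadenylation signal. The automated annotation labels the tag as a fragment of a 3xHA element, but its length corresponds to a single HA copy. It matches the coding region to a fragment of CARD14, as expected for a shorter splice variant rather than the full-length protein. Sequencing by the repository found a P363R substitution relative to the reference protein, although the depositor lists no intended mutation. The sequenced plasmid is about 6.8 kb, slightly larger than the catalogued total. Other small hits, such as the HIV-1 LTR, ble and lacI fragments, appear to be backbone remnants or annotation artefacts, not functional elements.

The construct is intended for transient or stable expression of this CARD14 splice variant in mammalian cells, with detection or immunoprecipitation via the HA tag. The associated study compared CARMA2/CARD14 splice variants for their effects on NF-κB activation and endoplasmic reticulum stress-induced cell death.
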