Features (pLannotate 1.2.2; 21 found; start..end, strand, type, name):
      1..380     +  enhancer       CMV enhancer: human cytomegalovirus immediate early enhancer
    381..584     +  promoter       CMV promoter: human cytomegalovirus (CMV) immediate early promoter
    580..613     +  LTR            5' LTR (truncated) (fragment): truncated 5' long terminal repeat (LTR) from HIV-1
    629..647     +  promoter       T7 promoter: promoter for bacteriophage T7 RNA polymerase
    692..718     +  CDS            3xHA (fragment): three tandem HA epitope tags
    749..1891    +  CDS            CARD14 (fragment): CAR14_HUMAN - Also known as CARMA2. Experimental evidence at protein level: Swiss-Prot protein existence level 1. [Isoform 3]: Not able to activate the inflammatory transcription factor NF-kappa-B and may function as a dominant negative regulator (PubMed:21302310, PubMed:26358359). From Homo sapiens (Human).
   2200..2424    +  polyA_signal   bGH poly(A) signal: bovine growth hormone polyadenylation signal
   2428..2449    +  promoter       SV40 promoter (fragment): SV40 enhancer and early promoter
   2470..2898    +  rep_origin     f1 ori (sequence partly withheld): f1 bacteriophage origin of replication; arrow indicates direction of (+) strand synthesis
   2912..3241    +  promoter       SV40 promoter: SV40 enhancer and early promoter
   3308..4099    +  CDS            neo: KKA2_KLEPN - Also known as kan, nptII. Experimental evidence at protein level: Swiss-Prot protein existence level 1. Resistance to kanamycin, neomycin, paromomycin, ribostamycin, butirosin and gentamicin B. From Klebsiella pneumoniae.
   4123..4281    +  CDS            ble (fragment): BLE_KLEPN - Experimental evidence at protein level: Swiss-Prot protein existence level 1. Binding protein with a strong affinity to the bleomycin family of antibiotics. Binds to CL990; an antimitotic-antibiotic compound. From Klebsiella pneumoniae.
   4276..4397    +  polyA_signal   SV40 poly(A) signal: SV40 polyadenylation signal
   4470..4486    -  protein_bind   lac operator: The lac repressor binds to the lac operator to inhibit transcription in E. coli. This inhibition can be relieved by adding lactose or isopropyl-β-D-thiogalactopyranoside (IPTG). lac repressor encoded by lacI
   4494..4524    -  promoter       lac promoter: promoter for the E. coli lac operon
   4539..4560    -  protein_bind   CAP binding site: CAP binding activates transcription in the presence of cAMP. E. coli catabolite activator protein
   4573..4665    -  CDS            lacI (fragment): lac repressor; lacI; The lac repressor binds to the lac operator to inhibit transcription in E. coli. This inhibition can be relieved by adding lactose or isopropyl-β-D-thiogalactopyranoside (IPTG).
   4848..5436    -  rep_origin     ori: high-copy-number ColE1/pMB1/pBR322/pUC origin of replication
   5607..6467    -  CDS            AmpR: β-lactamase; bla; confers resistance to ampicillin, carbenicillin, and related antibiotics
   6468..6572    -  promoter       AmpR promoter: bla
   6631..6683    -  misc_feature   bom (fragment): basis of mobility region from pBR322
>Addgene plasmid #97195 | pcDNA3-CARMA2cl-HA | addgene full sequence | sequence record 190802 | Addgene NGS Result
GACATTGATTATTGACTAGTTATTAATAGTAATCAATTACGGGGTCATTAGTTCATAGCCCATATATGGA
GTTCCGCGTTACATAACTTACGGTAAATGGCCCGCCTGGCTGACCGCCCAACGACCCCCGCCCATTGACG
TCAATAATGACGTATGTTCCCATAGTAACGCCAATAGGGACTTTCCATTGACGTCAATGGGTGGAGTATT
TACGGTAAACTGCCCACTTGGCAGTACATCAAGTGTATCATATGCCAAGTACGCCCCCTATTGACGTCAA
TGACGGTAAATGGCCCGCCTGGCATTATGCCCAGTACATGACCTTATGGGACTTTCCTACTTGGCAGTAC
ATCTACGTATTAGTCATCGCTATTACCATGGTGATGCGGTTTTGGCAGTACATCAATGGGCGTGGATAGC
GGTTTGACTCACGGGGATTTCCAAGTCTCCACCCCATTGACGTCAATGGGAGTTTGTTTTGGCACCAAAA
TCAACGGGACTTTCCAAAATGTCGTAACAACTCCGCCCCATTGACGCAAATGGGCGGTAGGCGTGTACGG
TGGGAGGTCTATATAAGCAGAGCTCTCTGGCTAACTAGAGAACCCACTGCTTACTGGCTTATCGAAATTA
ATACGACTCACTATAGGGAGACCCAAGCTGGCTAGCGTTTAAACTTAAGCTTACCATGGGATACCCATAC
GATGTTCCAGATTACGCTGTGGTACCAGGATCCAGTGTGGTGGAATTCATGGTTTCCTCCTGTGAGCTGG
AATTGCAAGAGCAGTCCCTGAGGACAGCCAGCGACCAGGAGTCCGGGGATGAGGAGCTGAACCGCCTGAA
GGAGGAGAATGAGAAACTGCGCTCGCTGACTTTCAGCCTGGCGGAGAAGGACATTCTGGAGCAGAGCCTG
GACGAGGCGCGGGGGAGCCGACAGGAGCTGGTGGAGCGCATCCACTCGCTGCGGGAGCGGGCCGTGGCTG
CCGAGAGGCAGCGAGAGCAGTACTGGGAAGAGAAGGAACAGACCCTGCTGCAGTTCCAGAAGAGTAAGAT
GGCCTGCCAACTCTACAGGGAGAAGGTGAATGCGCTGCAGGCCCAGGTGTGCGAGCTGCAGAAGGAGCGA
GACCAGGCGTACTCCGCGAGGGACAGTGCTCAGAGGGAGATTTCCCAGAGCCTGGTGGAGAAGGACTCCC
TCCGCAGGCAGGTGTTCGAGCTGACGGACCAGGTCTGCGAGCTGCGCACACAGCTTCGCCAGCTGCAGGC
AGAGCCTCCGGGTGTGCTCAAGCAGGAAGCCAGGACCAGGGAGCCCTGTCCACGGGAGAAGCAGCGGCTG
GTGCGGATGCATGCCATCTGCCCCAGAGACGACAGCGACTGCAGCCTCGTCAGCTCCACAGAGTCTCAGC
TCTTGTCGGACCTGAGTGCCACGTCCAGCCGCGAGCTGGTGGACAGCTTCCGCTCCAGCAGCCCCGCGCC
CCCCAGCCAGCAGTCCCTGTACAAGCGGGTGGCCGAGGACTTCGGGGAAGAACCCTGGTCTTTCAGCAGC
TGCCTGGAGATCCCGGAGGGAGACCCGGGAGCCCTGCCGGGAGCTAAGGCAGGCGACCCACACCTGGATT
ATGAGCTCCTAGACACGGCAGACCTTCCGCAGCTGGAAAGCAGCCTGCAGCCAGTCTCCCCTGGAAGGCT
TGATGTCTCGGAGAGCGGCGTCCTCATGCGGCGGAGGCCAGCCCGCAGGATCCTGAGCCAGGTCACCATG
CTGGCGTTCCAGGGGGATGCATTGCTGGAGCAGATCAGCGTCATCGGCGGGAACCTCACGGGCATCTTCA
TCCACCGGGTCACCCGGGGCTCGGCGGCGGACCAGATGGCCTTGCGCCCGGGCACCCAGATTGTGATGGT
GAGCCGTGCGAGGCCCCTCCTGTCCCCCGGGCTCCTCATGGGGACAGTGGCAGCGGGTGGGGTGACCCAG
GCAGACTTCACCTCCCCCAGACGATGCAGATCCACTCTGGGCTGGGCCTCTGCTCTTTCCTGGGCTGACG
TAAAGCGTTCTGCTCATTTATAGATGAGAGTCGTGCCGTGCAGAACCCAGCATGTCACCCGTGGTGCTGC
TGCCATGCGGCGCTTCTGACCAGGGGTTTTTGCATGAGGCCCCTTGACAGGGCTGACTCGAGTCTAGAGG
GCCCGTTTAAACCCGCTGATCAGCCTCGACTGTGCCTTCTAGTTGCCAGCCATCTGTTGTTTGCCCCTCC
CCCGTGCCTTCCTTGACCCTGGAAGGTGCCACTCCCACTGTCCTTTCCTAATAAAATGAGGAAATTGCAT
CGCATTGTCTGAGTAGGTGTCATTCTATTCTGGGGGGTGGGGTGGGGCAGGACAGCAAGGGGGAGGATTG
GGAAGACAATAGCAGGCATGCTGGGGATGCGGTGGGCTCTATGGCTTCTGAGGCGGAAAGAACCAGCTGG
GGCTCTAGGGGGTATCCCC
[124 nt withheld, positions 2470-2593]
C
[91 nt withheld, positions 2595-2685]
A
[49 nt withheld, positions 2687-2735]
CCTTTGACGTTGGAGTCCACGTTCTTT
[37 nt withheld, positions 2763-2799]
ACCCTATCTCGGTCTATTCTTTTGATTTATAAGGGATTTTGCCGATTTCGGCCTATTGGTTAAAAAATGA
GCTGATTTAACAAAAATTTAACGCGAATTAATTCTGTGGAATGTGTGTCAGTTAGGGTGTGGAAAGTCCC
CAGGCTCCCCAGCAGGCAGAAGTATGCAAAGCATGCATCTCAATTAGTCAGCAACCAGGTGTGGAAAGTC
CCCAGGCTCCCCAGCAGGCAGAAGTATGCAAAGCATGCATCTCAATTAGTCAGCAACCATAGTCCCGCCC
CTAACTCCGCCCATCCCGCCCCTAACTCCGCCCAGTTCCGCCCATTCTCCGCCCCATGGCTGACTAATTT
TTTTTATTTATGCAGAGGCCGAGGCCGCCTCTGCCTCTGAGCTATTCCAGAAGTAGTGAGGAGGCTTTTT
TGGAGGCCTAGGCTTTTGCAAAAAGCTCCCGGGAGCTTGTATATCCATTTTCGGATCTGATCAAGAGACA
GGATGAGGATCGTTTCGCATGATTGAACAAGATGGATTGCACGCAGGTTCTCCGGCCGCTTGGGTGGAGA
GGCTATTCGGCTATGACTGGGCACAACAGACAATCGGCTGCTCTGATGCCGCCGTGTTCCGGCTGTCAGC
GCAGGGGCGCCCGGTTCTTTTTGTCAAGACCGACCTGTCCGGTGCCCTGAATGAACTGCAGGACGAGGCA
GCGCGGCTATCGTGGCTGGCCACGACGGGCGTTCCTTGCGCAGCTGTGCTCGACGTTGTCACTGAAGCGG
GAAGGGACTGGCTGCTATTGGGCGAAGTGCCGGGGCAGGATCTCCTGTCATCTCACCTTGCTCCTGCCGA
GAAAGTATCCATCATGGCTGATGCAATGCGGCGGCTGCATACGCTTGATCCGGCTACCTGCCCATTCGAC
CACCAAGCGAAACATCGCATCGAGCGAGCACGTACTCGGATGGAAGCCGGTCTTGTCGATCAGGATGATC
TGGACGAAGAGCATCAGGGGCTCGCGCCAGCCGAACTGTTCGCCAGGCTCAAGGCGCGCATGCCCGACGG
CGAGGATCTCGTCGTGACCCATGGCGATGCCTGCTTGCCGAATATCATGGTGGAAAATGGCCGCTTTTCT
GGATTCATCGACTGTGGCCGGCTGGGTGTGGCGGACCGCTATCAGGACATAGCGTTGGCTACCCGTGATA
TTGCTGAAGAGCTTGGCGGCGAATGGGCTGACCGCTTCCTCGTGCTTTACGGTATCGCCGCTCCCGATTC
GCAGCGCATCGCCTTCTATCGCCTTCTTGACGAGTTCTTCTGAGCGGGACTCTGGGGTTCGAAATGACCG
ACCAAGCGACGCCCAACCTGCCATCACGAGATTTCGATTCCACCGCCGCCTTCTATGAAAGGTTGGGCTT
CGGAATCGTTTTCCGGGACGCCGGCTGGATGATCCTCCAGCGCGGGGATCTCATGCTGGAGTTCTTCGCC
CACCCCAACTTGTTTATTGCAGCTTATAATGGTTACAAATAAAGCAATAGCATCACAAATTTCACAAATA
AAGCATTTTTTTCACTGCATTCTAGTTGTGGTTTGTCCAAACTCATCAATGTATCTTATCATGTCTGTAT
ACCGTCGACCTCTAGCTAGAGCTTGGCGTAATCATGGTCATAGCTGTTTCCTGTGTGAAATTGTTATCCG
CTCACAATTCCACACAACATACGAGCCGGAAGCATAAAGTGTAAAGCCTGGGGTGCCTAATGAGTGAGCT
AACTCACATTAATTGCGTTGCGCTCACTGCCCGCTTTCCAGTCGGGAAACCTGTCGTGCCAGCTGCATTA
ATGAATCGGCCAACGCGCGGGGAGAGGCGGTTTGCGTATTGGGCGCTCTTCCGCTTCCTCGCTCACTGAC
TCGCTGCGCTCGGTCGTTCGGCTGCGGCGAGCGGTATCAGCTCACTCAAAGGCGGTAATACGGTTATCCA
CAGAATCAGGGGATAACGCAGGAAAGAACATGTGAGCAAAAGGCCAGCAAAAGGCCAGGAACCGTAAAAA
GGCCGCGTTGCTGGCGTTTTTCCATAGGCTCCGCCCCCCTGACGAGCATCACAAAAATCGACGCTCAAGT
CAGAGGTGGCGAAACCCGACAGGACTATAAAGATACCAGGCGTTTCCCCCTGGAAGCTCCCTCGTGCGCT
CTCCTGTTCCGACCCTGCCGCTTACCGGATACCTGTCCGCCTTTCTCCCTTCGGGAAGCGTGGCGCTTTC
TCATAGCTCACGCTGTAGGTATCTCAGTTCGGTGTAGGTCGTTCGCTCCAAGCTGGGCTGTGTGCACGAA
CCCCCCGTTCAGCCCGACCGCTGCGCCTTATCCGGTAACTATCGTCTTGAGTCCAACCCGGTAAGACACG
ACTTATCGCCACTGGCAGCAGCCACTGGTAACAGGATTAGCAGAGCGAGGTATGTAGGCGGTGCTACAGA
GTTCTTGAAGTGGTGGCCTAACTACGGCTACACTAGAAGAACAGTATTTGGTATCTGCGCTCTGCTGAAG
CCAGTTACCTTCGGAAAAAGAGTTGGTAGCTCTTGATCCGGCAAACAAACCACCGCTGGTAGCGGTGGTT
TTTTTGTTTGCAAGCAGCAGATTACGCGCAGAAAAAAAGGATCTCAAGAAGATCCTTTGATCTTTTCTAC
GGGGTCTGACGCTCAGTGGAACGAAAACTCACGTTAAGGGATTTTGGTCATGAGATTATCAAAAAGGATC
TTCACCTAGATCCTTTTAAATTAAAAATGAAGTTTTAAATCAATCTAAAGTATATATGAGTAAACTTGGT
CTGACAGTTACCAATGCTTAATCAGTGAGGCACCTATCTCAGCGATCTGTCTATTTCGTTCATCCATAGT
TGCCTGACTCCCCGTCGTGTAGATAACTACGATACGGGAGGGCTTACCATCTGGCCCCAGTGCTGCAATG
ATACCGCGAGACCCACGCTCACCGGCTCCAGATTTATCAGCAATAAACCAGCCAGCCGGAAGGGCCGAGC
GCAGAAGTGGTCCTGCAACTTTATCCGCCTCCATCCAGTCTATTAATTGTTGCCGGGAAGCTAGAGTAAG
TAGTTCGCCAGTTAATAGTTTGCGCAACGTTGTTGCCATTGCTACAGGCATCGTGGTGTCACGCTCGTCG
TTTGGTATGGCTTCATTCAGCTCCGGTTCCCAACGATCAAGGCGAGTTACATGATCCCCCATGTTGTGCA
AAAAAGCGGTTAGCTCCTTCGGTCCTCCGATCGTTGTCAGAAGTAAGTTGGCCGCAGTGTTATCACTCAT
GGTTATGGCAGCACTGCATAATTCTCTTACTGTCATGCCATCCGTAAGATGCTTTTCTGTGACTGGTGAG
TACTCAACCAAGTCATTCTGAGAATAGTGTATGCGGCGACCGAGTTGCTCTTGCCCGGCGTCAATACGGG
ATAATACCGCGCCACATAGCAGAACTTTAAAAGTGCTCATCATTGGAAAACGTTCTTCGGGGCGAAAACT
CTCAAGGATCTTACCGCTGTTGAGATCCAGTTCGATGTAACCCACTCGTGCACCCAACTGATCTTCAGCA
TCTTTTACTTTCACCAGCGTTTCTGGGTGAGCAAAAACAGGAAGGCAAAATGCCGCAAAAAAGGGAATAA
GGGCGACACGGAAATGTTGAATACTCATACTCTTCCTTTTTCAATATTATTGAAGCATTTATCAGGGTTA
TTGTCTCATGAGCGGATACATATTTGAATGTATTTAGAAAAATAAACAAATAGGGGTTCCGCGCACATTT
CCCCGAAAAGTGCCACCTGACGTCGACGGATCGGGAGATCTCCCGATCCCCTATGGTGCACTCTCAGTAC
AATCTGCTCTGATGCCGCATAGTTAAGCCAGTATCTGCTCCCTGCTTGTGTGTTGGAGGTCGCTGAGTAG
TGCGCGAGCAAAATTTAAGCTACAACAAGGCAAGGCTTGACCGACAATTGCATGAAGAATCTGCTTAGGG
TTAGGCGTTTTGCGCTGCTTCGCGATGTACGGGCCAGATATACGCGTT
